Addgene plasmid #229522: pRSF_LdRbcLS
Purpose: Expresses Leiosporoceros dussi, Rubisco large and small subunit (C terminus hexahistidine)
Depositing lab: Laura Gunn. Depositing organization: Cornell University. Publication: Unique biogenesis and kinetics of hornwort Rubiscos revealed by synthetic biology systems. Oh ZG, Robison TA, Loh DH, Ang WSL, Ng JZY, Li FW, Gunn LH. Mol Plant. 2024 Dec 2;17(12):1833-1849. doi: 10.1016/j.molp.2024.10.013. Epub 2024 Nov 2. PubMed 39491367.
Backbone
  Vector backbone: pRSFDuet-1
  Backbone manufacturer: Novagen
  Backbone size w/o insert (bp): 3829
  Total vector size (bp): 5520
  Vector type: Bacterial Expression
Growth in bacteria
  Bacterial resistance: Kanamycin, 50 μg/mL
  Growth temperature: 37°C
  Growth strain: DH5alpha
  Copy number: Unknown
Gene/Insert 1
  Gene/Insert name: Rubisco large subunit (alt name: RbcL)
  Species: Leiosporoceros dussii
  Insert size (bp): 1428
  Promoter: T7
  Cloning method: Unknown
  Sequencing primers: 5′ Not available
Gene/Insert 2
  Gene/Insert name: Rubisco small subunit (alt name: RbcS)
  Species: Leiosporoceros dussii
  Insert size (bp): 378
  Mutation: N terminus chloroplast transit peptide truncation
  Promoter: T7
  Tag / fusion protein: hexahistidine (C terminal on insert)
  Cloning method: Unknown
  Sequencing primers: 5′ Not available
Terms and licenses: Academic/Nonprofit Terms; Industry Terms: Not Available to Industry
Depositor comments: Design of Leiosporoceros dussii Rubisco expression plasmid mirrors Anthoceros agrestis Rubisco expression plasmid, pAaRbcLS as shown in Oh et al 2024 (10.1016/j.molp.2024.10.013).
How to cite: pRSF_LdRbcLS was a gift from Laura Gunn (Addgene plasmid # 229522 ; http://n2t.net/addgene:229522 ; RRID:Addgene_229522)
