[The description below was written by a language model from this plasmid's Addgene catalogue record and pLannotate feature annotations shown in this document.]
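Description:
pRSF_LdRbcLS is a bacterial expression plasmid built on the Novagen pRSFDuet-1 backbone for co-producing the two subunits of Rubisco from the hornwort Leiosporoceros dussii in E. coli. It replicates from the RSF1030 origin, which is compatible with other common plasmid origins and so allows the construct to be maintained alongside additional plasmids in the same cell. Selection is by kanamycin through an aph(3')-Ia resistance gene. The backbone also carries lacI under its own promoter, supplying lac repressor to hold the T7/lac promoters off until induction with IPTG in a host that provides T7 RNA polymerase.

The annotated sequence (5,520 nt, matching the stated total size) shows the first Duet T7 promoter/lac operator/RBS unit with no coding sequence called behind it. A second T7 promoter and lac operator follow. Downstream of these, the large subunit gene (RbcL, about 1.4 kb) and the small subunit gene (RbcS) each sit behind their own T7 gene 10 ribosome binding site, ahead of a single T7 terminator. No promoter is annotated between the two genes, so they appear to be arranged as a bicistronic operon, although the catalogue entry lists T7 as the promoter for each insert. RbcS lacks its N-terminal chloroplast transit peptide, so it encodes the mature protein, and it carries a C-terminal hexahistidine tag suitable for affinity capture. That tag is not annotated explicitly. The moss and spinach names on the two coding features, and the short "SET1" and TcR fragments, are homology-based annotation calls rather than the actual sources.

The depositor notes that the design mirrors a matching Anthoceros agrestis Rubisco plasmid. The associated work concerns the biogenesis and kinetics of hornwort Rubiscos in synthetic biology systems.
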