Features (pLannotate 1.2.2; 20 found; start..end, strand, type, name):
      3..27      +  protein_bind   lac operator: The lac repressor binds to the lac operator to inhibit transcription in E. coli. This inhibition can be relieved by adding lactose or isopropyl-β-D-thiogalactopyranoside (IPTG). lac repressor encoded by lacI
     42..64      +  RBS            RBS: efficient ribosome binding site from bacteriophage T7 gene 10 (Olins and Rangwala, 1989)
    169..187     +  promoter       T7 promoter: promoter for bacteriophage T7 RNA polymerase
    188..212     +  protein_bind   lac operator: The lac repressor binds to the lac operator to inhibit transcription in E. coli. This inhibition can be relieved by adding lactose or isopropyl-β-D-thiogalactopyranoside (IPTG). lac repressor encoded by lacI
    246..268     +  RBS            RBS: efficient ribosome binding site from bacteriophage T7 gene 10 (Olins and Rangwala, 1989)
    276..1700    +  CDS            rbcL: RBL_PHYPA - Experimental evidence at protein level: Swiss-Prot protein existence level 1. RuBisCO catalyzes two reactions: the carboxylation of D- ribulose 1,5-bisphosphate, the primary event in carbon dioxide fixation, as well as the oxidative fragmentation of the pentose substrate in the photorespiration process. Both reactions occur simultaneously and in competition at the same active site. From Physcomitrium patens (Spreading-leaved earth moss) (Physcomitrella patens).
   1716..1738    +  RBS            RBS: efficient ribosome binding site from bacteriophage T7 gene 10 (Olins and Rangwala, 1989)
   1746..2102    +  CDS            RBCS1: RBS1_SPIOL - Also known as RBCS. Experimental evidence at protein level: Swiss-Prot protein existence level 1. RuBisCO catalyzes two reactions: the carboxylation of D- ribulose 1,5-bisphosphate, the primary event in carbon dioxide fixation, as well as the oxidative fragmentation of the pentose substrate. Both reactions occur simultaneously and in competition at the same active site. Although the small subunit is not catalytic it is essential for maximal activity. From Spinacia oleracea (Spinach).
   2128..2145    +  CDS            SET1 (fragment): solubility-enhancement tag derived from T7 phage gene 10B
   2153..2200    +  terminator     T7 terminator: transcription terminator for bacteriophage T7 RNA polymerase
   2364..2421    +  promoter       AmpR promoter (fragment): bla
   2430..3245    -  CDS            KanR: aminoglycoside phosphotransferase; aph(3')-Ia; confers resistance to kanamycin in bacteria or G418 (Geneticin®) in eukaryotes
   3246..3337    -  promoter       AmpR promoter: bla
   3353..4102    -  rep_origin     RSF ori: Plasmids containing the RSF 1030 origin of replication can be propagated in E. coli cells that contain additional plasmids with compatible origins.
   4185..4249    -  CDS            TcR (fragment): tetracycline efflux protein; tet; confers resistance to tetracycline
   4264..4285    -  protein_bind   CAP binding site: CAP binding activates transcription in the presence of cAMP. E. coli catabolite activator protein
   4298..5380    -  CDS            lacI: lac repressor; lacI; The lac repressor binds to the lac operator to inhibit transcription in E. coli. This inhibition can be relieved by adding lactose or isopropyl-β-D-thiogalactopyranoside (IPTG).
   5381..5458    -  promoter       lacI promoter: lacI
   5466..5501    -  CDS            TcR (fragment): tetracycline efflux protein; tet; confers resistance to tetracycline
   5504..2       +  promoter       T7 promoter (across the origin): promoter for bacteriophage T7 RNA polymerase
>Addgene plasmid #229522 | pRSF_LdRbcLS | addgene full sequence | sequence record 457198 | Addgene NGS Result
GGGGAATTGTGAGCGGATAACAATTCCCCTGTAGAAATAATTTTGTTTAACTTTAATAAGGAGATATACC
ATGGGCAGCAGCCATCACCATCATCACCACAGCCAGGATCCGAATTCGAGCTCGGCGCGCCTGCAGGTCG
ACAAGCTTGCGGCCGCATAATGCTTAAGTAATACGACTCACTATAGGGGAATTGTGAGCGGATAACAATT
CCCCTGTAGGATCCCAATTCCCCTCTAGAAATAATTTTGTTTAACTTTAAGAAGGAGATATACATATGTC
ACCACAAACGAAGACTGAAGCAGGTGTTGGATTTAAAGCTGGTGTTAAAGATTATAGATTAACCTATTAT
ACTCCTGACTATGAGACCAAGGATACTGATATTTTAGCAGCGTTTCGAATGACTCCTCAACCAGGGGTGC
CACCTGAAGAAGCAGGAGCTGCAGTGGCCGCAGAATCTTCAACAGGTACATGGACCACTGTTTGGACTGA
TGGACTTACCAGTCTTGATCGTTATAAAGGTCGATGCTATGACATCGAGCCTGTTGCTGGAGAGGAAAAT
CAATATATTGCTTATGTTGCTTATCCATTAGATCTTTTTGAGGAGGGTTCTGTTACTAACCTATTTACTT
CCATTGTAGGTAATGTTTTTGGATTTAAAGCTTTACGAGCTTTACGTTTAGAAGATTTACGAATTCCACC
TGCTTATTCCAAAACTTTTCAAGGTCCGCCTCATGGTATTCAAGTTGAGAGAGATAAATTGAATAAATAT
GGTCGTCCCTTGTTAGGATGTACCATTAAACCAAAATTAGGTTTATCTGCTAAAAACTATGGTAGAGCTG
TATATGAATGTCTTCGTGGTGGACTTGATTTCACTAAAGATGATGAAAATGTGAATTCTCAACCTTTTAT
GCGTTGGAGAGATCGTTTTCTATTCGTAGCAGAAGCTATTTTTAAATCTCAAGCTGAAACAGGCGAGATT
AAAGGACATTACTTAAATGCTACTGCAGGTACATGTGAGGAAATGATGAAAAGGGCACAATTTGCTAGAG
AATTGGGAGTGCCTATCATAATGCACGACTATTTGACAGGAGGTTTTACTGCAAATACGAGTTTGGCTCA
TTATTGTCGAGACAATGGTTTACTTCTTCATATTCACCGTGCTATGCATGCAGTTATCGATAGACAAAAA
AATCATGGTATTCACTTTCGTGTATTAGCTAAAGCATTACGTATGTCTGGTGGAGATCATATTCATTCAG
GTACTGTAGTCGGTAAATTGGAGGGGGAACGTCAAGTAACTTTAGGCTTTGTTGATTTACTTCGCGATGA
TTATATTGAAAAAGATCGAAGTCGTGGTATCTATTTCTCTCAAGACTGGGTATCTATGCCTGGTGTTTTG
CCTGTTGCTTCAGGAGGTATTCATGTTTGGCATATGCCTGCTTTAACCGAGATTTTTGGAGATGATTCCG
TATTGCAATTTGGTGGAGGAACTCTAGGACACCCTTGGGGAAATGCACCTGGTGCAGTAGCTAATCGAGT
TGCGTTAGAAGCTTGTGTACAAGCTCGTAATGAAGGACGTGATCTTGCTCGCCAAGGTAATGAAATTATT
CGTGAAGCTAGTAAATGGAGTCCTGAATTAGCAGCTGCTTGTGAAGTATGGAAAGAAATTAAATTTGAAT
TTGATACAATTGATACTCTATAAGCTAGAAATAATTTTGTTTAACTTTAAGAAGGAGATATACATATGCA
GGTGTGGAACCCCGTGAATAACTTTAAGTACGAGACCCTCTCCTACTTGCCCCCATTGACCCCCGACCAG
GTCGCCAAGGAGATCGACTACATGTTGGAGAAGAAGTGGATCCCTTGCCTCGAGTTTGACTTGAACGGAA
TTATCACTCGTGAGTACAATAACTCGCCCGGATACTACGACGGCCGATACTGGACAATGTGGAAGCTCCC
CATGTTCGGGTGCACCGACTCTGCCCAGGTGTTGGTCGAGGTTGAGAACTGCAAGAAGGAGTACCCTACG
GCGTTCATCCGCGTTCTGGGATTCGATAACGTTAGGCAGGTGCAGTGCGCTGGCTTCATTGTCCACAAGC
CTCATCACCATCATCACCACTAACCTAGGCTGCTGCCACCGCTGAGCAATAACTAGCATAACCCCTTGGG
GCCTCTAAACGGGTCTTGAGGGGTTTTTTGCTGAAACCTCAGGCATTTGAGAAGCACACGGTCACACTGC
TTCCGGTAGTCAATAAACCGGTAAACCAGCAATAGACATAAGCGGCTATTTAACGACCCTGCCCTGAACC
GACGACAAGCTGACGACCGGGTCTCCGCAAGTGGCACTTTTCGGGGAAATGTGCGCGGAACCCCTATTTG
TTTATTTTTCTAAATACATTCAAATATGTATCCGCTCATGAATTAATTCTTAGAAAAACTCATCGAGCAT
CAAATGAAACTGCAATTTATTCATATCAGGATTATCAATACCATATTTTTGAAAAAGCCGTTTCTGTAAT
GAAGGAGAAAACTCACCGAGGCAGTTCCATAGGATGGCAAGATCCTGGTATCGGTCTGCGATTCCGACTC
GTCCAACATCAATACAACCTATTAATTTCCCCTCGTCAAAAATAAGGTTATCAAGTGAGAAATCACCATG
AGTGACGACTGAATCCGGTGAGAATGGCAAAAGTTTATGCATTTCTTTCCAGACTTGTTCAACAGGCCAG
CCATTACGCTCGTCATCAAAATCACTCGCATCAACCAAACCGTTATTCATTCGTGATTGCGCCTGAGCGA
GACGAAATACGCGGTCGCTGTTAAAAGGACAATTACAAACAGGAATCGAATGCAACCGGCGCAGGAACAC
TGCCAGCGCATCAACAATATTTTCACCTGAATCAGGATATTCTTCTAATACCTGGAATGCTGTTTTCCCG
GGGATCGCAGTGGTGAGTAACCATGCATCATCAGGAGTACGGATAAAATGCTTGATGGTCGGAAGAGGCA
TAAATTCCGTCAGCCAGTTTAGTCTGACCATCTCATCTGTAACATCATTGGCAACGCTACCTTTGCCATG
TTTCAGAAACAACTCTGGCGCATCGGGCTTCCCATACAATCGATAGATTGTCGCACCTGATTGCCCGACA
TTATCGCGAGCCCATTTATACCCATATAAATCAGCATCCATGTTGGAATTTAATCGCGGCCTAGAGCAAG
ACGTTTCCCGTTGAATATGGCTCATACTCTTCCTTTTTCAATATTATTGAAGCATTTATCAGGGTTATTG
TCTCATGAGCGGATACATATTTGAATGTATTTAGAAAAATAAACAAATAGGCATGCAGCGCTCTTCCGCT
TCCTCGCTCACTGACTCGCTACGCTCGGTCGTTCGACTGCGGCGAGCGGTGTCAGCTCACTCAAAAGCGG
TAATACGGTTATCCACAGAATCAGGGGATAAAGCCGGAAAGAACATGTGAGCAAAAAGCAAAGCACCGGA
AGAAGCCAACGCCGCAGGCGTTTTTCCATAGGCTCCGCCCCCCTGACGAGCATCACAAAAATCGACGCTC
AAGCCAGAGGTGGCGAAACCCGACAGGACTATAAAGATACCAGGCGTTTCCCCCTGGAAGCTCCCTCGTG
CGCTCTCCTGTTCCGACCCTGCCGCTTACCGGATACCTGTCCGCCTTTCTCCCTTCGGGAAGCGTGGCGC
TTTCTCATAGCTCACGCTGTTGGTATCTCAGTTCGGTGTAGGTCGTTCGCTCCAAGCTGGGCTGTGTGCA
CGAACCCCCCGTTCAGCCCGACCGCTGCGCCTTATCCGGTAACTATCGTCTTGAGTCCAACCCGGTAAGA
CACGACTTATCGCCACTGGCAGCAGCCATTGGTAACTGATTTAGAGGACTTTGTCTTGAAGTTATGCACC
TGTTAAGGCTAAACTGAAAGAACAGATTTTGGTGAGTGCGGTCCTCCAACCCACTTACCTTGGTTCAAAG
AGTTGGTAGCTCAGCGAACCTTGAGAAAACCACCGTTGGTAGCGGTGGTTTTTCTTTATTTATGAGATGA
TGAATCAATCGGTCTATCAAGTCAACGAACAGCTATTCCGTTACTCTAGATTTCAGTGCAATTTATCTCT
TCAAATGTAGCACCTGAAGTCAGCCCCATACGATATAAGTTGTAATTCTCATGTTAGTCATGCCCCGCGC
CCACCGGAAGGAGCTGACTGGGTTGAAGGCTCTCAAGGGCATCGGTCGAGATCCCGGTGCCTAATGAGTG
AGCTAACTTACATTAATTGCGTTGCGCTCACTGCCCGCTTTCCAGTCGGGAAACCTGTCGTGCCAGCTGC
ATTAATGAATCGGCCAACGCGCGGGGAGAGGCGGTTTGCGTATTGGGCGCCAGGGTGGTTTTTCTTTTCA
CCAGTGAGACGGGCAACAGCTGATTGCCCTTCACCGCCTGGCCCTGAGAGAGTTGCAGCAAGCGGTCCAC
GCTGGTTTGCCCCAGCAGGCGAAAATCCTGTTTGATGGTGGTTAACGGCGGGATATAACATGAGCTGTCT
TCGGTATCGTCGTATCCCACTACCGAGATGTCCGCACCAACGCGCAGCCCGGACTCGGTAATGGCGCGCA
TTGCGCCCAGCGCCATCTGATCGTTGGCAACCAGCATCGCAGTGGGAACGATGCCCTCATTCAGCATTTG
CATGGTTTGTTGAAAACCGGACATGGCACTCCAGTCGCCTTCCCGTTCCGCTATCGGCTGAATTTGATTG
CGAGTGAGATATTTATGCCAGCCAGCCAGACGCAGACGCGCCGAGACAGAACTTAATGGGCCCGCTAACA
GCGCGATTTGCTGGTGACCCAATGCGACCAGATGCTCCACGCCCAGTCGCGTACCGTCTTCATGGGAGAA
AATAATACTGTTGATGGGTGTCTGGTCAGAGACATCAAGAAATAACGCCGGAACATTAGTGCAGGCAGCT
TCCACAGCAATGGCATCCTGGTCATCCAGCGGATAGTTAATGATCAGCCCACTGACGCGTTGCGCGAGAA
GATTGTGCACCGCCGCTTTACAGGCTTCGACGCCGCTTCGTTCTACCATCGACACCACCACGCTGGCACC
CAGTTGATCGGCGCGAGATTTAATCGCCGCGACAATTTGCGACGGCGCGTGCAGGGCCAGACTGGAGGTG
GCAACGCCAATCAGCAACGACTGTTTGCCCGCCAGTTGTTGTGCCACGCGGTTGGGAATGTAATTCAGCT
CCGCCATCGCCGCTTCCACTTTTTCCCGCGTTTTCGCAGAAACGTGGCTGGCCTGGTTCACCACGCGGGA
AACGGTCTGATAAGAGACACCGGCATACTCTGCGACATCGTATAACGTTACTGGTTTCACATTCACCACC
CTGAATTGACTCTCTTCCGGGCGCTATCATGCCATACCGCGAAAGGTTTTGCGCCATTCGATGGTGTCCG
GGATCTCGACGCTCTCCCTTATGCGACTCCTGCATTAGGAAATTAATACGACTCACTATA
